Addgene plasmid #176841: 330-BFP-hCYP3A4-enhancer-R-sgRNA
Purpose: Targeting human CYP3A4 proximal enhancer right boundary. sgRNA expressing cells could be FACS sorted by BFP expression.
Depositing lab: Rudolf Jaenisch. Depositing organization: Whitehead Institute for Biomedical Research. Publication: The nuclear receptor THRB facilitates differentiation of human PSCs into more mature hepatocytes. Ma H, de Zwaan E, Guo YE, Cejas P, Thiru P, van de Bunt M, Jeppesen JF, Syamala S, Dall'Agnese A, Abraham BJ, Fu D, Garrett-Engele C, Lee TI, Long HW, Griffith LG, Young RA, Jaenisch R. Cell Stem Cell. 2022 Apr 13. pii: S1934-5909(22)00150-3. doi: 10.1016/j.stem.2022.03.015. PubMed 35452598.
Backbone
  Vector backbone: 330-BFP
  Vector type: Mammalian Expression
Growth in bacteria
  Bacterial resistance: Ampicillin, 100 μg/mL
  Growth temperature: 30°C
  Growth strain: NEB Stable
  Copy number: Low Copy
Gene/Insert
  Gene/Insert name: Human CYP3A4 proximal enhancer right boundary
  Species: H. sapiens (human)
  Promoter: U6
  Cloning method: Restriction Enzyme; 5′ cloning site BbsI (destroyed during cloning); 3′ cloning site BbsI (destroyed during cloning)
  Sequencing primers: 5′ gagggcctatttcccatgattcc
Terms and licenses: Academic/Nonprofit Terms; Industry Terms: Not Available to Industry
Depositor comments: Please visit https://www.biorxiv.org/content/10.1101/2022.03.24.485641v1 for bioRxiv preprint.
How to cite: 330-BFP-hCYP3A4-enhancer-R-sgRNA was a gift from Rudolf Jaenisch (Addgene plasmid # 176841 ; http://n2t.net/addgene:176841 ; RRID:Addgene_176841)
