[The description below was written by a language model from this plasmid's Addgene catalogue record and pLannotate feature annotations shown in this document.]
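Description:
330-BFP-hCYP3A4-enhancer-R-sgRNA is an all-in-one CRISPR/Cas9 mammalian expression plasmid of about 10.2 kb, built on the 330-BFP backbone. It delivers a single guide RNA, Cas9 nuclease and a blue fluorescent reporter from one vector by transfection. In bacteria it is maintained through a ColE1/pUC-type origin and selected with ampicillin via the β-lactamase gene. An f1 phage origin and small fragments of pBR322 bom and rop are also annotated. The catalogue entry lists the plasmid as low copy, even though the annotated origin is of the high-copy type.

The plasmid carries three expression units. A human U6 RNA polymerase III promoter drives the sgRNA. Its spacer, directed at the right boundary of the human CYP3A4 proximal enhancer, was inserted between BbsI sites that were destroyed during cloning, directly upstream of the Streptococcus pyogenes gRNA scaffold. A second, partial scaffold fragment is annotated immediately after the first. Downstream, a hybrid CMV enhancer/chicken β-actin promoter with a chimeric intron expresses S. pyogenes Cas9. The annotation tool splits Cas9 into contiguous N- and C-terminal portions, which together form one continuous coding sequence. Cas9 ends in a nucleoplasmin nuclear localization signal and is terminated by a bGH polyadenylation signal. A separate CMV enhancer/promoter cassette expresses EBFP2 with a PGK polyadenylation signal.

Because EBFP2 marks cells that took up the plasmid, sgRNA- and Cas9-expressing cells can be isolated by FACS. The "R" designation and boundary target suggest it is used with a guide cutting the opposite boundary to excise the enhancer, but the record does not say so. The associated publication concerns maturation of hepatocytes derived from human pluripotent stem cells.
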