Features (pLannotate 1.2.2; 21 found; start..end, strand, type, name):
      1..241     +  promoter       U6 promoter: RNA polymerase III promoter for human U6 snRNA
    271..346     +  misc_RNA       gRNA scaffold: guide RNA scaffold for the Streptococcus pyogenes CRISPR/Cas9 system
    353..396     +  misc_RNA       gRNA scaffold (fragment): guide RNA scaffold for the Streptococcus pyogenes CRISPR/Cas9 system
    443..728     +  enhancer       CMV enhancer: human cytomegalovirus immediate early enhancer; contains an 18-bp deletion relative to the standard CMV enhancer
    730..1014    +  promoter       chicken β-actin promoter: No description available
   1015..1242    +  intron         hybrid intron: hybrid between chicken β-actin (CBA) and minute virus of mice (MMV) introns (Gray et al., 2011)
   1380..2981    +  CDS            Cas9(N): N-terminal portion of Streptococcus pyogenes Cas9 (Zetsche et al., 2015)
   2982..5480    +  CDS            Cas9(C): C-terminal portion of Streptococcus pyogenes Cas9 (Zetsche et al., 2015)
   5481..5528    +  CDS            nucleoplasmin NLS: bipartite nuclear localization signal from nucleoplasmin
   5562..5673    +  polyA_signal   bGH poly(A) signal: bovine growth hormone polyadenylation signal
   5838..6141    +  enhancer       CMV enhancer: human cytomegalovirus immediate early enhancer
   6142..6345    +  promoter       CMV promoter: human cytomegalovirus (CMV) immediate early promoter
   6374..7090    +  CDS            EBFP2: EBFP2 is a basic (constitutively fluorescent) blue fluorescent protein published in 2007, derived from Aequorea victoria. It is reported to be a rapidly-maturing monomer with moderate acid sensitivity.
   7104..7556    +  polyA_signal   PGK poly(A) signal: mouse phosphoglycerate kinase 1 polyadenylation signal
   7578..7629    -  misc_feature   bom (fragment): basis of mobility region from pBR322
   7648..8103    +  rep_origin     f1 ori (sequence partly withheld): f1 bacteriophage origin of replication; arrow indicates direction of (+) strand synthesis
   8104..8153    -  misc_feature   bom (fragment): basis of mobility region from pBR322
   8255..8290    -  CDS            rop (fragment): Rop protein, which maintains plasmids at low copy number; rop
   8385..8489    +  promoter       AmpR promoter: bla
   8490..9350    +  CDS            AmpR: β-lactamase; bla; confers resistance to ampicillin, carbenicillin, and related antibiotics
   9521..10109   +  rep_origin     ori: high-copy-number ColE1/pMB1/pBR322/pUC origin of replication
>Addgene plasmid #176841 | 330-BFP-hCYP3A4-enhancer-R-sgRNA | addgene full sequence | sequence record 346774 | Addgene NGS Result
GAGGGCCTATTTCCCATGATTCCTTCATATTTGCATATACGATACAAGGCTGTTAGAGAGATAATTGGAA
TTAATTTGACTGTAAACACAAAGATATTAGTACAAAATACGTGACGTAGAAAGTAATAATTTCTTGGGTA
GTTTGCAGTTTTAAAATTATGTTTTAAAATGGACTATCATATGCTTACCGTAACTTGAAAGTATTTCGAT
TTCTTGGCTTTATATATCTTGTGGAAAGGACGAAACACCGGAAACTCATGTCCCAATTAAGTTTTAGAGC
TAGAAATAGCAAGTTAAAATAAGGCTAGTCCGTTATCAACTTGAAAAAGTGGCACCGAGTCGGTGCTTTT
TTGTTTTAGAGCTAGAAATAGCAAGTTAAAATAAGGCTAGTCCGTTTTTAGCGCGTGCGCCAATTCTGCA
GACAAATGGCTCTAGAGGTACCCGTTACATAACTTACGGTAAATGGCCCGCCTGGCTGACCGCCCAACGA
CCCCCGCCCATTGACGTCAATAGTAACGCCAATAGGGACTTTCCATTGACGTCAATGGGTGGAGTATTTA
CGGTAAACTGCCCACTTGGCAGTACATCAAGTGTATCATATGCCAAGTACGCCCCCTATTGACGTCAATG
ACGGTAAATGGCCCGCCTGGCATTGTGCCCAGTACATGACCTTATGGGACTTTCCTACTTGGCAGTACAT
CTACGTATTAGTCATCGCTATTACCATGGTCGAGGTGAGCCCCACGTTCTGCTTCACTCTCCCCATCTCC
CCCCCCTCCCCACCCCCAATTTTGTATTTATTTATTTTTTAATTATTTTGTGCAGCGATGGGGGCGGGGG
GGGGGGGGGGGGGGGGGGCGCGCGSSRGGCGGGGCGGGGCGGGGCGAGGGGCGGGGCGGGGCGAGGCGGA
GAGGTGCGGCGGCAGCCAATCAGAGCGGCGCGCTCCGAAAGTTTCCTTTTATGGCGAGGCGGCGGCGGCG
GCGGCCCTATAAAAAGCGAAGCGCGCGGCGGGCGGGAGTCGCTGCGCGCTGCCTTCGCCCCGTGCCCCGC
TCCGCCGCCGCCTCGCGCCGCCCGCCCCGGCTCTGACTGACCGCGTTACTCCCACAGGTGAGCGGGCGGG
ACGGCCCTTCTCCTCCGGGCTGTAATTAGCTGAGCAAGAGGTAAGGGTTTAAGGGATGGTTGGTTGGTGG
GGTATTAATGTTTAATTACCTGGAGCACCTGCCTGAAATCACTTTTTTTCAGGTTGGACCGGTGCCACCA
TGGACTATAAGGACCACGACGGAGACTACAAGGATCATGATATTGATTACAAAGACGATGACGATAAGAT
GGCCCCAAAGAAGAAGCGGAAGGTCGGTATCCACGGAGTCCCAGCAGCCGACAAGAAGTACAGCATCGGC
CTGGACATCGGCACCAACTCTGTGGGCTGGGCCGTGATCACCGACGAGTACAAGGTGCCCAGCAAGAAAT
TCAAGGTGCTGGGCAACACCGACCGGCACAGCATCAAGAAGAACCTGATCGGAGCCCTGCTGTTCGACAG
CGGCGAAACAGCCGAGGCCACCCGGCTGAAGAGAACCGCCAGAAGAAGATACACCAGACGGAAGAACCGG
ATCTGCTATCTGCAAGAGATCTTCAGCAACGAGATGGCCAAGGTGGACGACAGCTTCTTCCACAGACTGG
AAGAGTCCTTCCTGGTGGAAGAGGATAAGAAGCACGAGCGGCACCCCATCTTCGGCAACATCGTGGACGA
GGTGGCCTACCACGAGAAGTACCCCACCATCTACCACCTGAGAAAGAAACTGGTGGACAGCACCGACAAG
GCCGACCTGCGGCTGATCTATCTGGCCCTGGCCCACATGATCAAGTTCCGGGGCCACTTCCTGATCGAGG
GCGACCTGAACCCCGACAACAGCGACGTGGACAAGCTGTTCATCCAGCTGGTGCAGACCTACAACCAGCT
GTTCGAGGAAAACCCCATCAACGCCAGCGGCGTGGACGCCAAGGCCATCCTGTCTGCCAGACTGAGCAAG
AGCAGACGGCTGGAAAATCTGATCGCCCAGCTGCCCGGCGAGAAGAAGAATGGCCTGTTCGGAAACCTGA
TTGCCCTGAGCCTGGGCCTGACCCCCAACTTCAAGAGCAACTTCGACCTGGCCGAGGATGCCAAACTGCA
GCTGAGCAAGGACACCTACGACGACGACCTGGACAACCTGCTGGCCCAGATCGGCGACCAGTACGCCGAC
CTGTTTCTGGCCGCCAAGAACCTGTCCGACGCCATCCTGCTGAGCGACATCCTGAGAGTGAACACCGAGA
TCACCAAGGCCCCCCTGAGCGCCTCTATGATCAAGAGATACGACGAGCACCACCAGGACCTGACCCTGCT
GAAAGCTCTCGTGCGGCAGCAGCTGCCTGAGAAGTACAAAGAGATTTTCTTCGACCAGAGCAAGAACGGC
TACGCCGGCTACATTGACGGCGGAGCCAGCCAGGAAGAGTTCTACAAGTTCATCAAGCCCATCCTGGAAA
AGATGGACGGCACCGAGGAACTGCTCGTGAAGCTGAACAGAGAGGACCTGCTGCGGAAGCAGCGGACCTT
CGACAACGGCAGCATCCCCCACCAGATCCACCTGGGAGAGCTGCACGCCATTCTGCGGCGGCAGGAAGAT
TTTTACCCATTCCTGAAGGACAACCGGGAAAAGATCGAGAAGATCCTGACCTTCCGCATCCCCTACTACG
TGGGCCCTCTGGCCAGGGGAAACAGCAGATTCGCCTGGATGACCAGAAAGAGCGAGGAAACCATCACCCC
CTGGAACTTCGAGGAAGTGGTGGACAAGGGCGCTTCCGCCCAGAGCTTCATCGAGCGGATGACCAACTTC
GATAAGAACCTGCCCAACGAGAAGGTGCTGCCCAAGCACAGCCTGCTGTACGAGTACTTCACCGTGTATA
ACGAGCTGACCAAAGTGAAATACGTGACCGAGGGAATGAGAAAGCCCGCCTTCCTGAGCGGCGAGCAGAA
AAAGGCCATCGTGGACCTGCTGTTCAAGACCAACCGGAAAGTGACCGTGAAGCAGCTGAAAGAGGACTAC
TTCAAGAAAATCGAGTGCTTCGACTCCGTGGAAATCTCCGGCGTGGAAGATCGGTTCAACGCCTCCCTGG
GCACATACCACGATCTGCTGAAAATTATCAAGGACAAGGACTTCCTGGACAATGAGGAAAACGAGGACAT
TCTGGAAGATATCGTGCTGACCCTGACACTGTTTGAGGACAGAGAGATGATCGAGGAACGGCTGAAAACC
TATGCCCACCTGTTCGACGACAAAGTGATGAAGCAGCTGAAGCGGCGGAGATACACCGGCTGGGGCAGGC
TGAGCCGGAAGCTGATCAACGGCATCCGGGACAAGCAGTCCGGCAAGACAATCCTGGATTTCCTGAAGTC
CGACGGCTTCGCCAACAGAAACTTCATGCAGCTGATCCACGACGACAGCCTGACCTTTAAAGAGGACATC
CAGAAAGCCCAGGTGTCCGGCCAGGGCGATAGCCTGCACGAGCACATTGCCAATCTGGCCGGCAGCCCCG
CCATTAAGAAGGGCATCCTGCAGACAGTGAAGGTGGTGGACGAGCTCGTGAAAGTGATGGGCCGGCACAA
GCCCGAGAACATCGTGATCGAAATGGCCAGAGAGAACCAGACCACCCAGAAGGGACAGAAGAACAGCCGC
GAGAGAATGAAGCGGATCGAAGAGGGCATCAAAGAGCTGGGCAGCCAGATCCTGAAAGAACACCCCGTGG
AAAACACCCAGCTGCAGAACGAGAAGCTGTACCTGTACTACCTGCAGAATGGGCGGGATATGTACGTGGA
CCAGGAACTGGACATCAACCGGCTGTCCGACTACGATGTGGACCATATCGTGCCTCAGAGCTTTCTGAAG
GACGACTCCATCGACAACAAGGTGCTGACCAGAAGCGACAAGAACCGGGGCAAGAGCGACAACGTGCCCT
CCGAAGAGGTCGTGAAGAAGATGAAGAACTACTGGCGGCAGCTGCTGAACGCCAAGCTGATTACCCAGAG
AAAGTTCGACAATCTGACCAAGGCCGAGAGAGGCGGCCTGAGCGAACTGGATAAGGCCGGCTTCATCAAG
AGACAGCTGGTGGAAACCCGGCAGATCACAAAGCACGTGGCACAGATCCTGGACTCCCGGATGAACACTA
AGTACGACGAGAATGACAAGCTGATCCGGGAAGTGAAAGTGATCACCCTGAAGTCCAAGCTGGTGTCCGA
TTTCCGGAAGGATTTCCAGTTTTACAAAGTGCGCGAGATCAACAACTACCACCACGCCCACGACGCCTAC
CTGAACGCCGTCGTGGGAACCGCCCTGATCAAAAAGTACCCTAAGCTGGAAAGCGAGTTCGTGTACGGCG
ACTACAAGGTGTACGACGTGCGGAAGATGATCGCCAAGAGCGAGCAGGAAATCGGCAAGGCTACCGCCAA
GTACTTCTTCTACAGCAACATCATGAACTTTTTCAAGACCGAGATTACCCTGGCCAACGGCGAGATCCGG
AAGCGGCCTCTGATCGAGACAAACGGCGAAACCGGGGAGATCGTGTGGGATAAGGGCCGGGATTTTGCCA
CCGTGCGGAAAGTGCTGAGCATGCCCCAAGTGAATATCGTGAAAAAGACCGAGGTGCAGACAGGCGGCTT
CAGCAAAGAGTCTATCCTGCCCAAGAGGAACAGCGATAAGCTGATCGCCAGAAAGAAGGACTGGGACCCT
AAGAAGTACGGCGGCTTCGACAGCCCCACCGTGGCCTATTCTGTGCTGGTGGTGGCCAAAGTGGAAAAGG
GCAAGTCCAAGAAACTGAAGAGTGTGAAAGAGCTGCTGGGGATCACCATCATGGAAAGAAGCAGCTTCGA
GAAGAATCCCATCGACTTTCTGGAAGCCAAGGGCTACAAAGAAGTGAAAAAGGACCTGATCATCAAGCTG
CCTAAGTACTCCCTGTTCGAGCTGGAAAACGGCCGGAAGAGAATGCTGGCCTCTGCCGGCGAACTGCAGA
AGGGAAACGAACTGGCCCTGCCCTCCAAATATGTGAACTTCCTGTACCTGGCCAGCCACTATGAGAAGCT
GAAGGGCTCCCCCGAGGATAATGAGCAGAAACAGCTGTTTGTGGAACAGCACAAGCACTACCTGGACGAG
ATCATCGAGCAGATCAGCGAGTTCTCCAAGAGAGTGATCCTGGCCGACGCTAATCTGGACAAAGTGCTGT
CCGCCTACAACAAGCACCGGGATAAGCCCATCAGAGAGCAGGCCGAGAATATCATCCACCTGTTTACCCT
GACCAATCTGGGAGCCCCTGCCGCCTTCAAGTACTTTGACACCACCATCGACCGGAAGAGGTACACCAGC
ACCAAAGAGGTGCTGGACGCCACCCTGATCCACCAGAGCATCACCGGCCTGTACGAGACACGGATCGACC
TGTCTCAGCTGGGAGGCGACAAAAGGCCGGCGGCCACGAAAAAGGCCGGCCAGGCAAAAAAGAAAAAGTA
AGAATTCCTAGAGCTCGCTGATCAGCCTCGACTGTGCCTTCTAGTTGCCAGCCATCTGTTGTTTGCCCCT
CCCCCGTGCCTTCCTTGACCCTGGAAGGTGCCACTCCCACTGTCCTTTCCTAATAAAATGAGGAAATTGC
ATCGCATTGTCTGAGTAGGTGTCATTCTATTCTGGGGGGTGGGGTGGGGCAGGACAGCAAGGGGGAGGAT
TGGGAAGAGAATAGCAGGCATGCTGGGGAGCGGCCGCTAGTTATTAATAGTAATCAATTACGGGGTCATT
AGTTCATAGCCCATATATGGAGTTCCGCGTTACATAACTTACGGTAAATGGCCCGCCTGGCTGACCGCCC
AACGACCCCCGCCCATTGACGTCAATAATGACGTATGTTCCCATAGTAACGCCAATAGGGACTTTCCATT
GACGTCAATGGGTGGAGTATTTACGGTAAACTGCCCACTTGGCAGTACATCAAGTGTATCATATGCCAAG
TACGCCCCCTATTGACGTCAATGACGGTAAATGGCCCGCCTGGCATTATGCCCAGTACATGACCTTATGG
GACTTTCCTACTTGGCAGTACATCTACGTATTAGTCATCGCTATTACCATGGTGATGCGGTTTTGGCAGT
ACATCAATGGGCGTGGATAGCGGTTTGACTCACGGGGATTTCCAAGTCTCCACCCCATTGACGTCAATGG
GAGTTTGTTTTGGCACCAAAATCAACGGGACTTTCCAAAATGTCGTAACAACTCCGCCCCATTGACGCAA
ATGGGCGGTAGGCGTGTACGGTGGGAGGTCTATATAAGCAGAGCTGGTTTAGTGAACCGTCAGATCCGCT
AGCATGGTGAGCAAGGGCGAGGAGCTGTTCACCGGGGTGGTGCCCATCCTGGTCGAGCTGGACGGCGACG
TAAACGGCCACAAGTTCAGCGTGAGGGGCGAGGGCGAGGGCGATGCCACCAACGGCAAGCTGACCCTGAA
GTTCATCTGCACCACCGGCAAGCTGCCCGTGCCCTGGCCCACCCTCGTGACCACCCTGAGCCACGGCGTG
CAGTGCTTCGCCCGCTACCCCGACCACATGAAGCAGCACGACTTCTTCAAGTCCGCCATGCCCGAAGGCT
ACGTCCAGGAGCGCACCATCTTCTTCAAGGACGACGGCACCTACAAGACCCGCGCCGAGGTGAAGTTCGA
GGGCGACACCCTAGTGAACCGCATCGAGCTGAAGGGCGTCGACTTCAAGGAGGACGGCAACATCCTGGGG
CACAAGCTGGAGTACAACTTCAACAGCCACAACATCTATATCATGGCCGTCAAGCAGAAGAACGGCATCA
AGGTGAACTTCAAGATCCGCCACAACGTGGAGGACGGCAGCGTGCAGCTCGCCGACCACTACCAGCAGAA
CACCCCCATCGGCGACGGCCCCGTGCTGCTGCCCGACAGCCACTACCTGAGCACCCAGTCCGTGCTGAGC
AAAGACCCCAACGAGAAGCGCGATCACATGGTCCTGCTGGAGTTCCGCACCGCCGCCGGGATCACTCTCG
GCATGGACGAGCTGTACAAGTAAGGATCCGGGATGCAGAAATTGATGATCTATTAAACAATAAAGATGTC
CACTAAAATGGAAGTTTTTCCTGTCATACTTTGTTAAGAAGGGTGAGAACAGAGTACCTACATTTTGAAT
GGAAGGATTGGAGCTACGGGGGTGGGGGTGGGGTGGGATTAGATAAATGCCTGCTCTTTACTGAAGGCTC
TTTACTATTGCTTTATGATAATGTTTCATAGTTGGATATCATAATTTAAACAAGCAAAACCAAATTAAGG
GCCAGCTCATTCCTCCCACTCATGATCTATAGATCTATAGATCTCTCGTGGGATCATTGTTTTTCTCTTG
ATTCCCACTTTGTGGTTCTAAGTACTGTGGTTTCCAAATGTGTCAGTTTCATAGCCTGAAGAACGAGATC
AGCAGCCTCTGTTCCACATACACTTCATTCTCAGTATTGTTTTGCCAAGTTCTAATTCCATCAGAAGCTG
GTCGACCTGCAGGGGCGCCTGATGCGGTATTTTCTCCTTACGCATCTGTGCGGTATTTCACACCGCATA
[95 nt withheld, positions 7630-7724]
T
[46 nt withheld, positions 7726-7771]
C
[141 nt withheld, positions 7773-7913]
CCTTTGACGTTGGAGTCCACGTTCTTT
[37 nt withheld, positions 7941-7977]
ACTCTATCTCGGGCTATTCTTTTGATTTATAAGGGATTTTGCCGATTTCGGTCTATTGGTTAAAAAATGA
GCTGATTTAACAAAAATTTAACGCGAATTTTAACAAAATATTAACGTTTACAATTTTATGGTGCACTCTC
AGTACAATCTGCTCTGATGCCGCATAGTTAAGCCAGCCCCGACACCCGCCAACACCCGCTGACGCGCCCT
GACGGGCTTGTCTGCTCCCGGCATCCGCTTACAGACAAGCTGTGACCGTCTCCGGGAGCTGCATGTGTCA
GAGGTTTTCACCGTCATCACCGAAACGCGCGAGACGAAAGGGCCTCGTGATACGCCTATTTTTATAGGTT
AATGTCATGATAATAATGGTTTCTTAGACGTCAGGTGGCACTTTTCGGGGAAATGTGCGCGGAACCCCTA
TTTGTTTATTTTTCTAAATACATTCAAATATGTATCCGCTCATGAGACAATAACCCTGATAAATGCTTCA
ATAATATTGAAAAAGGAAGAGTATGAGTATTCAACATTTCCGTGTCGCCCTTATTCCCTTTTTTGCGGCA
TTTTGCCTTCCTGTTTTTGCTCACCCAGAAACGCTGGTGAAAGTAAAAGATGCTGAAGATCAGTTGGGTG
CACGAGTGGGTTACATCGAACTGGATCTCAACAGCGGTAAGATCCTTGAGAGTTTTCGCCCCGAAGAACG
TTTTCCAATGATGAGCACTTTTAAAGTTCTGCTATGTGGCGCGGTATTATCCCGTATTGACGCCGGGCAA
GAGCAACTCGGTCGCCGCATACACTATTCTCAGAATGACTTGGTTGAGTACTCACCAGTCACAGAAAAGC
ATCTTACGGATGGCATGACAGTAAGAGAATTATGCAGTGCTGCCATAACCATGAGTGATAACACTGCGGC
CAACTTACTTCTGACAACGATCGGAGGACCGAAGGAGCTAACCGCTTTTTTGCACAACATGGGGGATCAT
GTAACTCGCCTTGATCGTTGGGAACCGGAGCTGAATGAAGCCATACCAAACGACGAGCGTGACACCACGA
TGCCTGTAGCAATGGCAACAACGTTGCGCAAACTATTAACTGGCGAACTACTTACTCTAGCTTCCCGGCA
ACAATTAATAGACTGGATGGAGGCGGATAAAGTTGCAGGACCACTTCTGCGCTCGGCCCTTCCGGCTGGC
TGGTTTATTGCTGATAAATCTGGAGCCGGTGAGCGTGGAAGCCGCGGTATCATTGCAGCACTGGGGCCAG
ATGGTAAGCCCTCCCGTATCGTAGTTATCTACACGACGGGGAGTCAGGCAACTATGGATGAACGAAATAG
ACAGATCGCTGAGATAGGTGCCTCACTGATTAAGCATTGGTAACTGTCAGACCAAGTTTACTCATATATA
CTTTAGATTGATTTAAAACTTCATTTTTAATTTAAAAGGATCTAGGTGAAGATCCTTTTTGATAATCTCA
TGACCAAAATCCCTTAACGTGAGTTTTCGTTCCACTGAGCGTCAGACCCCGTAGAAAAGATCAAAGGATC
TTCTTGAGATCCTTTTTTTCTGCGCGTAATCTGCTGCTTGCAAACAAAAAAACCACCGCTACCAGCGGTG
GTTTGTTTGCCGGATCAAGAGCTACCAACTCTTTTTCCGAAGGTAACTGGCTTCAGCAGAGCGCAGATAC
CAAATACTGTTCTTCTAGTGTAGCCGTAGTTAGGCCACCACTTCAAGAACTCTGTAGCACCGCCTACATA
CCTCGCTCTGCTAATCCTGTTACCAGTGGCTGCTGCCAGTGGCGATAAGTCGTGTCTTACCGGGTTGGAC
TCAAGACGATAGTTACCGGATAAGGCGCAGCGGTCGGGCTGAACGGGGGGTTCGTGCACACAGCCCAGCT
TGGAGCGAACGACCTACACCGAACTGAGATACCTACAGCGTGAGCTATGAGAAAGCGCCACGCTTCCCGA
AGGGAGAAAGGCGGACAGGTATCCGGTAAGCGGCAGGGTCGGAACAGGAGAGCGCACGAGGGAGCTTCCA
GGGGGAAACGCCTGGTATCTTTATAGTCCTGTCGGGTTTCGCCACCTCTGACTTGAGCGTCGATTTTTGT
GATGCTCGTCAGGGGGGCGGAGCCTATGGAAAAACGCCAGCAACGCGGCCTTTTTACGGTTCCTGGCCTT
TTGCTGGCCTTTTGCTCACATGT
