>Addgene plasmid #176841 | 330-BFP-hCYP3A4-enhancer-R-sgRNA | depositor partial sequence | sequence record 342758 | Human CYP3A4 proximal enhancer right boundary
GAAACTCATGTCCCAATTAA
